Addgene plasmid #230703: AiP1744 - pAAV-AiE2421m-minBG-SYFP2-WPRE3-BGHpA
Purpose: AiE2421m is an enhancer sequence, designed to drive AAV-mediated transgene expression in specific populations of brain cells
Depositing lab: Allen Institute for Brain Science & Bosiljka Tasic. Depositing organization: Allen Institute. Publication: A suite of enhancer AAVs and transgenic mouse lines for genetic access to cortical cell types. Ben-Simon Y, Hooper M, Narayan S, Daigle TL, Dwivedi D, Way SW, Oster A, Stafford DA, Mich JK, Taormina MJ, Martinez RA, Opitz-Araya X, Roth JR, Alexander JR, Allen S, Amster A, Arbuckle J, Ayala A, Baker PM, Bakken TE, Barcelli T, Barta S, Bendrick J, Bertagnolli D, Bielstein C, Bishwakarma P, Bowlus J, Boyer G, Brouner K, Casian B, Casper T, Chakka AB, Chakrabarty R, Chance RK, Chavan S, Clark M, Colbert K, Collman F, Daniel S, Departee M, DiValentin P, Donadio N, Dotson N, Egdorf T, Fliss T, Gabitto M, Garcia J, Gary A, Gasperini M, Gloe J, Goldy J, Gore BB, Graybuck L, Greisman N, Haeseleer F, Halterman C, Haradon Z, Hastings SD, Helback O, Ho W, Hockemeyer D, Huang C, Huff S, Hunker A, Johansen N, Jones D, Juneau Z, Kalmbach B, Kannan M, Khem S, Kussick E, Kutsal R, Larsen R, Lee C, Lee AY, Leibly M, Lenz GH, Li S, Liang E, Lusk N, Madigan Z, Malloy J, Malone J, McCue R, Melchor J, Mollenkopf T, Moosman S, Morin E, Newman D, Ng L, Ngo K, Omstead V, Otto S, Oyama A, Pena N, Pham T, Phillips E, Pom CA, Potekhina L, Ransford S, Ray PL, Rette D, Reynoldson C, Rimorin C, Rocha D, Ruiz A, Sanchez REA, Sawyer L, Sedeno-Cortes A, Sevigny JP, Shapovalova N, Shepard N, Shulga L, Sigler AR, Siverts L, Soliman S, Somasundaram S, Staats B, Stewart K, Szelenyi E, Tieu M, Trader C, Tran A, van Velthoven CTJ, Walker M, Wang Y, Weed N, Wirthlin M, Wood T, Wynalda B, Yao Z, Zhou T, Ariza J, Dee N, Reding M, Ronellenfitch K, Mufti S, Sunkin SM, Smith KA, Esposito L, Waters J, Thyagarajan B, Yao S, Lein ES, Zeng H, Levi BP, Ngai J, Ting JT, Tasic B. Cell. 2025 May 16:S0092-8674(25)00513-6. doi: 10.1016/j.cell.2025.05.002. PubMed 40403729.
Backbone
  Vector backbone: pAAV2
  Vector type: AAV
Growth in bacteria
  Bacterial resistance: Ampicillin, 100 μg/mL
  Growth temperature: 37°C
  Growth strain: NEB Stable
  Copy number: High Copy
Gene/Insert
  Gene/Insert name: SYFP2
  Species: Synthetic
  Promoter: minBG
  Cloning method: Gibson Cloning
Terms and licenses: Academic/Nonprofit Terms; Industry Terms: Not Available to Industry
How to cite: AiP1744 - pAAV-AiE2421m-minBG-SYFP2-WPRE3-BGHpA was a gift from Allen Institute for Brain Science & Bosiljka Tasic (Addgene plasmid # 230703 ; http://n2t.net/addgene:230703 ; RRID:Addgene_230703)
