[The description below was written by a language model from this plasmid's Addgene catalogue record and pLannotate feature annotations shown in this document.]
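Description:
AiP1744 - pAAV-AiE2421m-minBG-SYFP2-WPRE3-BGHpA is an AAV transfer plasmid built on a pAAV2 backbone and intended for packaging a reporter genome into recombinant adeno-associated virus for delivery to brain tissue. In bacteria it is maintained at high copy through a ColE1/pUC-type origin and selected with ampicillin via the β-lactamase gene and its native promoter. An f1 phage origin is also present, along with small remnants of pBR322 bom and rop sequences. The sequenced record is about 5.1 kb. One complete AAV2 inverted terminal repeat is annotated downstream of the cassette, while the upstream repeat appears only as two short fragments. This may reflect the difficulty of sequencing or annotating these hairpin-forming repeats rather than a true truncation, but the record does not settle this.

Between the ITRs lies a compact enhancer-driven expression cassette. According to the catalogue entry, the AiE2421m enhancer sits upstream of a minimal beta-globin promoter (minBG). Neither element was picked up by the automated annotation, though an unannotated stretch of roughly a kilobase precedes the coding sequence and presumably holds them. The minimal promoter has little activity on its own, so the enhancer determines where transcription occurs, with the aim of restricting expression to specific brain cell populations. The record does not state which populations. The payload is SYFP2, a rapidly maturing monomeric yellow fluorescent protein. It is followed by WPRE3, a shortened woodchuck hepatitis virus posttranscriptional element (annotated as two WPRE fragments) that boosts transcript stability and expression, and by the bovine growth hormone polyadenylation signal. The construct belongs to a collection of enhancer AAVs for genetic access to cortical cell types, and serves to label and visualise the cells in which the enhancer is active.
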