Features (pLannotate 1.2.2; 14 found; start..end, strand, type, name):
     12..39      +  repeat_region  AAV2 ITR (fragment): inverted terminal repeat of adeno-associated virus serotype 2 inverted
     68..95      +  repeat_region  AAV2 ITR (fragment): inverted terminal repeat of adeno-associated virus serotype 2 inverted
   1140..1856    +  CDS            SYFP2: SYFP2 is a basic (constitutively fluorescent) yellow fluorescent protein published in 2006, derived from Aequorea victoria. It is reported to be a very rapidly-maturing monomer with moderate acid sensitivity.
   1896..2053    +  misc_feature   WPRE (fragment): woodchuck hepatitis virus posttranscriptional regulatory element
   2059..2139    +  misc_feature   WPRE (fragment): woodchuck hepatitis virus posttranscriptional regulatory element
   2156..2267    +  polyA_signal   bGH poly(A) signal: bovine growth hormone polyadenylation signal
   2385..2525    +  repeat_region  AAV2 ITR: inverted terminal repeat of adeno-associated virus serotype 2 inverted
   2530..2581    -  misc_feature   bom (fragment): basis of mobility region from pBR322
   2600..3055    +  rep_origin     f1 ori (sequence partly withheld): f1 bacteriophage origin of replication; arrow indicates direction of (+) strand synthesis
   3056..3105    -  misc_feature   bom (fragment): basis of mobility region from pBR322
   3207..3242    -  CDS            rop (fragment): Rop protein, which maintains plasmids at low copy number; rop
   3337..3441    +  promoter       AmpR promoter: bla
   3442..4302    +  CDS            AmpR: β-lactamase; bla; confers resistance to ampicillin, carbenicillin, and related antibiotics
   4473..5061    +  rep_origin     ori: high-copy-number ColE1/pMB1/pBR322/pUC origin of replication
>Addgene plasmid #230703 | AiP1744 - pAAV-AiE2421m-minBG-SYFP2-WPRE3-BGHpA | addgene full sequence | sequence record 471069 | Addgene NGS Result
CCTGCAGGCAGCTGCGCGCTCGCTCGCTCACTGAGGCCGCCCGGGCGTCGGGCGACCTTTGGTCGCCCGG
CCTCAGTGAGCGAGCGAGCGCGCAGAGAGGGAGTGGCCAACTCCATCACTAGGGGTTCCTGCGGCCGCAC
GCGTTGTAAGAGTAATAATCGACGTAAAAGTATCTTTTATCCTAAACTGGGAGGTGGGAGATACCTAGAG
AAAGCTTTCCAAACACAAATATGTAGCTATCAGGCTGGGAGGGGGAAAAAAAAAAAAGAACAGAAGCAAG
AGGGCTCTCCCAGGGCATTTATAGAAAGTTTCCTCCGTCCCACAATATCCCTAAAAAGTTTCTTTAAAAG
GCCTTAAAATGAATAAATAGTTGAAATGAAATGCAAAGTCAAATCAGAGTGAATGTCAGTGGCGCTCAGT
TAGCAACAGCCTAGCAGCTCACCAGCTGTCTGCGCTAATCCTAGCTCAGCCGTTGACTCACGGGGGTGAC
CTACACAAGTACAGTTAACCTCACTGATTCTGTATGCCAGCCACAAAATAGCATCCCAAACTCCTCGAAG
GCCCAGTGTGAGTTAGAACTTCGAGTTGCCGCCGTGGCCCCACTTTCGAGGGCTAAGTGTTAAATAAAAA
CCAAAATTAGAGAGAAGCTGATAGGATGCTCTTCAGAGGACATTCATTCCCAGCTCTGCCTGCATAATTT
CAGAGCTTTGATGGAGTGTGTCTCATAAGACACAGTTTAACCATAGAGAGTGGTTAAGAATAGTTTCAAC
TGGCCTTATCTAAAATACAAAGTATTTCGAATCCTCATCTAGCTTTCGATACCAGGCACATTCCCAACAC
ACTTAGTTGTATTTCTAGGAGGACAAAAAAAAAAAAAAAAAAAAAAAAAACAAACCAGTCTTTCCAGGAA
TCTATGCAAAGGGTTCTAAATAGGAGAACCCAATGAATGATGAATGTTTTTGGTATAAGCCCTAACAATA
AAACTCTCATTATAAGAAACAGCTCATTAGTCAGCCAGATAAAAAATGACATTCAGGACGGAGCTCGGGC
TGGGCATAAAAGTCAGGGCAGAGCCATCTATTGCTTACATTTGCTTCTGGGATCCAGATCTTTCGAAGCT
AGCGCTACCGGTCGCCACCATGGTGAGCAAGGGCGAGGAGCTGTTCACCGGGGTGGTGCCCATCCTGGTC
GAGCTGGACGGCGACGTAAACGGCCACAAGTTCAGCGTGTCCGGCGAGGGCGAGGGCGATGCCACCTACG
GCAAGCTGACCCTGAAGCTGATCTGCACCACCGGCAAGCTGCCCGTGCCCTGGCCCACCCTCGTGACCAC
CCTGGGCTACGGCGTGCAGTGCTTCGCCCGCTACCCCGACCACATGAAGCAGCACGACTTCTTCAAGTCC
GCCATGCCCGAAGGCTACGTCCAGGAGCGCACCATCTTCTTCAAGGACGACGGCAACTACAAGACCCGCG
CCGAGGTGAAGTTCGAGGGCGACACCCTGGTGAACCGCATCGAGCTGAAGGGCATCGACTTCAAGGAGGA
CGGCAACATCCTGGGGCACAAGCTGGAGTACAACTACAACAGCCACAACGTCTATATCACCGCCGACAAG
CAGAAGAACGGCATCAAGGCCAACTTCAAGATCCGCCACAACATCGAGGACGGCGGCGTGCAGCTCGCCG
ACCACTACCAGCAGAACACCCCCATCGGCGACGGCCCCGTGCTGCTGCCCGACAACCACTACCTGAGCTA
CCAGTCCAAGCTGAGCAAAGACCCCAACGAGAAGCGCGATCACATGGTCCTGCTGGAGTTCGTGACCGCC
GCCGGGATCACTCTCGGCATGGACGAGCTGTACAAGTAAGTCGACGGCGCGCCGCGGCCGCGAATTCGAT
ATCATAATCAACCTCTGGATTACAAAATTTGTGAAAGATTGACTGGTATTCTTAACTATGTTGCTCCTTT
TACGCTATGTGGATACGCTGCTTTAATGCCTTTGTATCATGCTATTGCTTCCCGTATGGCTTTCATTTTC
TCCTCCTTGTATAAATCCTGGTTAGTTCTTGCCACGGCGGAACTCATCGCCGCCTGCCTTGCCCGCTGCT
GGACAGGGGCTCGGCTGTTGGGCACTGACAATTCCGTGGCTCGAGAGATCTTCGACTGTGCCTTCTAGTT
GCCAGCCATCTGTTGTTTGCCCCTCCCCCGTGCCTTCCTTGACCCTGGAAGGTGCCACTCCCACTGTCCT
TTCCTAATAAAATGAGGAAATTGCATCGCATTGTCTGAGTAGGTGTCATTCTATTCTGGGGGGTGGGGTG
GGGCAGGACAGCAAGGGGGAGGATTGGGAAGACAATAGCAGGCATGAGATCTCACGTGCGGACCGAGCGG
CCGCAGGAACCCCTAGTGATGGAGTTGGCCACTCCCTCTCTGCGCGCTCGCTCGCTCACTGAGGCCGGGC
GACCAAAGGTCGCCCGACGCCCGGGCTTTGCCCGGGCGGCCTCAGTGAGCGAGCGAGCGCGCAGCTGCCT
GCAGGGGCGCCTGATGCGGTATTTTCTCCTTACGCATCTGTGCGGTATTTCACACCGCATA
[95 nt withheld, positions 2582-2676]
T
[46 nt withheld, positions 2678-2723]
C
[141 nt withheld, positions 2725-2865]
CCTTTGACGTTGGAGTCCACGTTCTTT
[37 nt withheld, positions 2893-2929]
ACTCTATCTCGGGCTATTCTTTTGATTTATAAGGGATTTTGCCGATTTCGGTCTATTGGTTAAAAAATGA
GCTGATTTAACAAAAATTTAACGCGAATTTTAACAAAATATTAACGTTTACAATTTTATGGTGCACTCTC
AGTACAATCTGCTCTGATGCCGCATAGTTAAGCCAGCCCCGACACCCGCCAACACCCGCTGACGCGCCCT
GACGGGCTTGTCTGCTCCCGGCATCCGCTTACAGACAAGCTGTGACCGTCTCCGGGAGCTGCATGTGTCA
GAGGTTTTCACCGTCATCACCGAAACGCGCGAGACGAAAGGGCCTCGTGATACGCCTATTTTTATAGGTT
AATGTCATGATAATAATGGTTTCTTAGACGTCAGGTGGCACTTTTCGGGGAAATGTGCGCGGAACCCCTA
TTTGTTTATTTTTCTAAATACATTCAAATATGTATCCGCTCATGAGACAATAACCCTGATAAATGCTTCA
ATAATATTGAAAAAGGAAGAGTATGAGTATTCAACATTTCCGTGTCGCCCTTATTCCCTTTTTTGCGGCA
TTTTGCCTTCCTGTTTTTGCTCACCCAGAAACGCTGGTGAAAGTAAAAGATGCTGAAGATCAGTTGGGTG
CACGAGTGGGTTACATCGAACTGGATCTCAACAGCGGTAAGATCCTTGAGAGTTTTCGCCCCGAAGAACG
TTTTCCAATGATGAGCACTTTTAAAGTTCTGCTATGTGGCGCGGTATTATCCCGTATTGACGCCGGGCAA
GAGCAACTCGGTCGCCGCATACACTATTCTCAGAATGACTTGGTTGAGTACTCACCAGTCACAGAAAAGC
ATCTTACGGATGGCATGACAGTAAGAGAATTATGCAGTGCTGCCATAACCATGAGTGATAACACTGCGGC
CAACTTACTTCTGACAACGATCGGAGGACCGAAGGAGCTAACCGCTTTTTTGCACAACATGGGGGATCAT
GTAACTCGCCTTGATCGTTGGGAACCGGAGCTGAATGAAGCCATACCAAACGACGAGCGTGACACCACGA
TGCCTGTAGCAATGGCAACAACGTTGCGCAAACTATTAACTGGCGAACTACTTACTCTAGCTTCCCGGCA
ACAATTAATAGACTGGATGGAGGCGGATAAAGTTGCAGGACCACTTCTGCGCTCGGCCCTTCCGGCTGGC
TGGTTTATTGCTGATAAATCTGGAGCCGGTGAGCGTGGGTCTCGCGGTATCATTGCAGCACTGGGGCCAG
ATGGTAAGCCCTCCCGTATCGTAGTTATCTACACGACGGGGAGTCAGGCAACTATGGATGAACGAAATAG
ACAGATCGCTGAGATAGGTGCCTCACTGATTAAGCATTGGTAACTGTCAGACCAAGTTTACTCATATATA
CTTTAGATTGATTTAAAACTTCATTTTTAATTTAAAAGGATCTAGGTGAAGATCCTTTTTGATAATCTCA
TGACCAAAATCCCTTAACGTGAGTTTTCGTTCCACTGAGCGTCAGACCCCGTAGAAAAGATCAAAGGATC
TTCTTGAGATCCTTTTTTTCTGCGCGTAATCTGCTGCTTGCAAACAAAAAAACCACCGCTACCAGCGGTG
GTTTGTTTGCCGGATCAAGAGCTACCAACTCTTTTTCCGAAGGTAACTGGCTTCAGCAGAGCGCAGATAC
CAAATACTGTTCTTCTAGTGTAGCCGTAGTTAGGCCACCACTTCAAGAACTCTGTAGCACCGCCTACATA
CCTCGCTCTGCTAATCCTGTTACCAGTGGCTGCTGCCAGTGGCGATAAGTCGTGTCTTACCGGGTTGGAC
TCAAGACGATAGTTACCGGATAAGGCGCAGCGGTCGGGCTGAACGGGGGGTTCGTGCACACAGCCCAGCT
TGGAGCGAACGACCTACACCGAACTGAGATACCTACAGCGTGAGCTATGAGAAAGCGCCACGCTTCCCGA
AGGGAGAAAGGCGGACAGGTATCCGGTAAGCGGCAGGGTCGGAACAGGAGAGCGCACGAGGGAGCTTCCA
GGGGGAAACGCCTGGTATCTTTATAGTCCTGTCGGGTTTCGCCACCTCTGACTTGAGCGTCGATTTTTGT
GATGCTCGTCAGGGGGGCGGAGCCTATGGAAAAACGCCAGCAACGCGGCCTTTTTACGGTTCCTGGCCTT
TTGCTGGCCTTTTGCTCACATGT
